Addgene plasmid #116941: pLVX puro TRIM21-GFP
Purpose: Expression of TRIM21-GFP fusion protein
Depositing lab: Gaudenz Danuser. Depositing organization: University of Texas Southwestern Medical Center. Publication: Mechanical regulation of glycolysis via cytoskeleton architecture. Park JS, Burckhardt CJ, Lazcano R, Solis LM, Isogai T, Li L, Chen CS, Gao B, Minna JD, Bachoo R, DeBerardinis RJ, Danuser G. Nature. 2020 Feb 12. pii: 10.1038/s41586-020-1998-1. doi: 10.1038/s41586-020-1998-1. PubMed 32051585.
Backbone
  Vector backbone: pLVX-puro
  Backbone manufacturer: Clontech
  Backbone size w/o insert (bp): 8140
  Total vector size (bp): 10200
  Vector type: Mammalian Expression, Lentiviral
Growth in bacteria
  Bacterial resistance: Ampicillin, 100 μg/mL
  Growth temperature: 37°C
  Growth strain: NEB Stable
  Copy number: High Copy
Gene/Insert
  Gene/Insert name: TRIM21 - GFP
  Species: H. sapiens (human)
  Insert size (bp): 2148
  Entrez Gene: TRIM21 (a.k.a. RNF81, RO52, Ro/SSA, SSA, SSA1)
  Tag / fusion protein: GFP (C terminal on insert)
  Cloning method: Restriction Enzyme; 5′ cloning site SnaB1 (unknown if destroyed); 3′ cloning site NotI (unknown if destroyed)
  Sequencing primers: 5′ CMV forward; 3′ IRES reverse
Terms and licenses: Academic/Nonprofit Terms; Industry Terms: Not Available to Industry
How to cite: pLVX puro TRIM21-GFP was a gift from Gaudenz Danuser (Addgene plasmid # 116941 ; http://n2t.net/addgene:116941 ; RRID:Addgene_116941)
