[The description below was written by a language model from this plasmid's Addgene catalogue record and pLannotate feature annotations shown in this document.]
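Description:
pLVX puro TRIM21-GFP is an HIV-1-based lentiviral transfer plasmid for mammalian expression, built on the Clontech pLVX-puro backbone and about 10.2 kb in total. It is maintained in E. coli through a high-copy ColE1/pUC-type origin and an ampicillin resistance gene (β-lactamase with its own promoter). Remnants of the lac promoter/operator region and an SV40 polyadenylation signal are also annotated in the bacterial backbone. The record lists a recombination-deficient strain for propagation, a common choice for plasmids carrying repeated LTR sequences.

Between the two LTR annotations, each preceded by a nef fragment, lie the usual cis-acting lentiviral elements. These are the Ψ packaging signal with an adjoining gag fragment, the Rev response element for Rev-dependent nuclear export of the genomic RNA, and the cPPT/CTS, which aids nuclear import of the reverse-transcribed genome. The payload is driven by the CMV immediate-early enhancer and promoter. It consists of the human TRIM21 coding sequence (the Ro52/SSA1 E3 ubiquitin ligase) joined through a short polylinker remnant to a C-terminal GFP, which the feature table identifies as monomeric mEGFP carrying the A206K mutation. Downstream, an EMCV IRES allows translation of puromycin N-acetyltransferase from the same transcript, so puromycin selection is coupled to expression of the fusion. A WPRE follows to enhance transcript stability and expression.

The construct is intended for expression of the TRIM21-GFP fusion protein in mammalian cells, either by direct transfection or by lentiviral transduction after packaging with helper functions supplied in trans. This permits stable, selectable expression and fluorescence-based visualisation of TRIM21.
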