Features (pLannotate 1.2.2; 26 found; start..end, strand, type, name):
    110..439     +  CDS            nef (fragment): NEF_HV1BR - Experimental evidence at protein level: Swiss-Prot protein existence level 1. Extracellular Nef protein targets CD4(+) T-lymphocytes for apoptosis by interacting with CXCR4 surface receptors (PubMed:14990729). From Human immunodeficiency virus type 1 group M subtype B (isolate BRU/LAI) (HIV-1).
    487..744     +  LTR            5' LTR (truncated): truncated 5' long terminal repeat (LTR) from HIV-1
    791..916     +  misc_feature   HIV-1 Ψ: packaging signal of human immunodeficiency virus type 1
    900..1238    +  CDS            HIV-1 gag (fragment): gag protein from human immunodeficiency virus 1; gag
   1413..1646    +  misc_feature   RRE: The Rev response element (RRE) of HIV-1 allows for Rev-dependent mRNA export from the nucleus to the cytoplasm.
   2023..2123    +  CDS            Rev (fragment): human immunodeficiency virus 1 (HIV-1) Rev protein; rev; enhances nuclear export of unspliced and incompletely spliced viral mRNAs
   2138..2253    +  misc_feature   cPPT/CTS: central polypurine tract and central termination sequence of HIV-1 (lacking the first T)
   2311..2614    +  enhancer       CMV enhancer: human cytomegalovirus immediate early enhancer
   2615..2818    +  promoter       CMV promoter: human cytomegalovirus (CMV) immediate early promoter
   2841..2885    +  misc_feature   MCS (fragment): multiple cloning site
   2892..4316    +  CDS            TRIM21 (sequence withheld): RO52_HUMAN - Also known as RNF81, RO52, SSA1. Experimental evidence at protein level: Swiss-Prot protein existence level 1. E3 ubiquitin-protein ligase whose activity is dependent on E2 enzymes, UBE2D1, UBE2D2, UBE2E1 and UBE2E2. Forms a ubiquitin ligase complex in cooperation with the E2 UBE2D2 that is used not only for the ubiquitination of USP4 and IKBKB but also for its self-ubiquitination. Component of cullin-RING-based SCF (SKP1-CUL1-F-box protein) E3 ubiquitin-protein ligase complexes such as SCF(SKP2)-like complexes. A TRIM21-containing SCF(SKP2)-like complex is shown to mediate ubiqui
   4317..4345    +  misc_feature   MCS (fragment): multiple cloning site
   4353..5072    +  CDS            mEGFP: enhanced GFP with monomerizing A206K mutation (Zacharias et al., 2002) mammalian codon-optimized
   5201..5663    +  misc_feature   IRES: internal ribosome entry site (IRES) of the encephalomyocarditis virus (EMCV)
   5696..6293    +  CDS            PuroR (fragment): puromycin N-acetyltransferase; pac from Streptomyces alboniger; confers resistance to puromycin
   6309..6897    +  misc_feature   WPRE: woodchuck hepatitis virus posttranscriptional regulatory element
   6914..7432    +  CDS            nef (fragment): NEF_HV1BR - Experimental evidence at protein level: Swiss-Prot protein existence level 1. Extracellular Nef protein targets CD4(+) T-lymphocytes for apoptosis by interacting with CXCR4 surface receptors (PubMed:14990729). From Human immunodeficiency virus type 1 group M subtype B (isolate BRU/LAI) (HIV-1).
   7480..7737    +  LTR            5' LTR (truncated): truncated 5' long terminal repeat (LTR) from HIV-1
   7889..7905    -  protein_bind   lac operator: The lac repressor binds to the lac operator to inhibit transcription in E. coli. This inhibition can be relieved by adding lactose or isopropyl-β-D-thiogalactopyranoside (IPTG). lac repressor encoded by lacI
   7913..7943    -  promoter       lac promoter: promoter for the E. coli lac operon
   7958..7979    -  protein_bind   CAP binding site: CAP binding activates transcription in the presence of cAMP. E. coli catabolite activator protein
   7992..8084    -  CDS            lacI (fragment): lac repressor; lacI; The lac repressor binds to the lac operator to inhibit transcription in E. coli. This inhibition can be relieved by adding lactose or isopropyl-β-D-thiogalactopyranoside (IPTG).
   8267..8855    -  rep_origin     ori: high-copy-number ColE1/pMB1/pBR322/pUC origin of replication
   9026..9886    -  CDS            AmpR: β-lactamase; bla; confers resistance to ampicillin, carbenicillin, and related antibiotics
   9887..9991    -  promoter       AmpR promoter: bla
  10039..10173   +  polyA_signal   SV40 poly(A) signal: SV40 polyadenylation signal
>Addgene plasmid #116941 | pLVX puro TRIM21-GFP | addgene full sequence | sequence record 391163 | Addgene NGS Result
ACCACTGCCAATTACCTGTGGTTTCATTTACTCTAAACCTGTGATTCCTCTGAATTATTTTCATTTTAAA
GAAATTGTATTTGTTAAATATGTACTACAAACTTAGTAGTTGGAAGGGCTAATTCACTCCCAAAGAAGAC
AAGATATCCTTGATCTGTGGATCTACCACACACAAGGCTACTTCCCTGATTAGCAGAACTACACACCAGG
GCCAGGGGTCAGATATCCACTGACCTTTGGATGGTGCTACAAGCTAGTACCAGTTGAGCCAGATAAGGTA
GAAGAGGCCAATAAAGGAGAGAACACCAGCTTGTTACACCCTGTGAGCCTGCATGGGATGGATGACCCGG
AGAGAGAAGTGTTAGAGTGGAGGTTTGACAGCCGCCTAGCATTTCATCACGTGGCCCGAGAGCTGCATCC
GGAGTACTTCAAGAACTGCTGATATCGAGCTTGCTACAAGGGACTTTCCGCTGGGGACTTTCCAGGGAGG
CGTGGCCTGGGCGGGACTGGGGAGTGGCGAGCCCTCAGATCCTGCATATAAGCAGCTGCTTTTTGCCTGT
ACTGGGTCTCTCTGGTTAGACCAGATCTGAGCCTGGGAGCTCTCTGGCTAACTAGGGAACCCACTGCTTA
AGCCTCAATAAAGCTTGCCTTGAGTGCTTCAAGTAGTGTGTGCCCGTCTGTTGTGTGACTCTGGTAACTA
GAGATCCCTCAGACCCTTTTAGTCAGTGTGGAAAATCTCTAGCAGTGGCGCCCGAACAGGGACTTGAAAG
CGAAAGGGAAACCAGAGGAGCTCTCTCGACGCAGGACTCGGCTTGCTGAAGCGCGCACGGCAAGAGGCGA
GGGGCGGCGACTGGTGAGTACGCCAAAAATTTTGACTAGCGGAGGCTAGAAGGAGAGAGATGGGTGCGAG
AGCGTCAGTATTAAGCGGGGGAGAATTAGATCGCGATGGGAAAAAATTCGGTTAAGGCCAGGGGGAAAGA
AAAAATATAAATTAAAACATATAGTATGGGCAAGCAGGGAGCTAGAACGATTCGCAGTTAATCCTGGCCT
GTTAGAAACATCAGAAGGCTGTAGACAAATACTGGGACAGCTACAACCATCCCTTCAGACAGGATCAGAA
GAACTTAGATCATTATATAATACAGTAGCAACCCTCTATTGTGTGCATCAAAGGATAGAGATAAAAGACA
CCAAGGAAGCTTTAGACAAGATAGAGGAAGAGCAAAACAAAAGTAAGACCACCGCACAGCAAGCGGCCGG
CCGCTGATCTTCAGACCTGGAGGAGGAGATATGAGGGACAATTGGAGAAGTGAATTATATAAATATAAAG
TAGTAAAAATTGAACCATTAGGAGTAGCACCCACCAAGGCAAAGAGAAGAGTGGTGCAGAGAGAAAAAAG
AGCAGTGGGAATAGGAGCTTTGTTCCTTGGGTTCTTGGGAGCAGCAGGAAGCACTATGGGCGCAGCGTCA
ATGACGCTGACGGTACAGGCCAGACAATTATTGTCTGGTATAGTGCAGCAGCAGAACAATTTGCTGAGGG
CTATTGAGGCGCAACAGCATCTGTTGCAACTCACAGTCTGGGGCATCAAGCAGCTCCAGGCAAGAATCCT
GGCTGTGGAAAGATACCTAAAGGATCAACAGCTCCTGGGGATTTGGGGTTGCTCTGGAAAACTCATTTGC
ACCACTGCTGTGCCTTGGAATGCTAGTTGGAGTAATAAATCTCTGGAACAGATTTGGAATCACACGACCT
GGATGGAGTGGGACAGAGAAATTAACAATTACACAAGCTTAATACACTCCTTAATTGAAGAATCGCAAAA
CCAGCAAGAAAAGAATGAACAAGAATTATTGGAATTAGATAAATGGGCAAGTTTGTGGAATTGGTTTAAC
ATAACAAATTGGCTGTGGTATATAAAATTATTCATAATGATAGTAGGAGGCTTGGTAGGTTTAAGAATAG
TTTTTGCTGTACTTTCTATAGTGAATAGAGTTAGGCAGGGATATTCACCATTATCGTTTCAGACCCACCT
CCCAACCCCGAGGGGACCCGACAGGCCCGAAGGAATAGAAGAAGAAGGTGGAGAGAGAGACAGAGACAGA
TCCATTCGATTAGTGAACGGATCTCGACGGTATCGCCTTTAAAAGAAAAGGGGGGATTGGGGGGTACAGT
GCAGGGGAAAGAATAGTAGACATAATAGCAACAGACATACAAACTAAAGAATTACAAAAACAAATTACAA
AAATTCAAAATTTTCGGGTTTATTACAGGGACAGCAGAGATCCAGTTTATCGATAAGCTTGGGAGTTCCG
CGTTACATAACTTACGGTAAATGGCCCGCCTGGCTGACCGCCCAACGACCCCCGCCCATTGACGTCAATA
ATGACGTATGTTCCCATAGTAACGCCAATAGGGACTTTCCATTGACGTCAATGGGTGGAGTATTTACGGT
AAACTGCCCACTTGGCAGTACATCAAGTGTATCATATGCCAAGTACGCCCCCTATTGACGTCAATGACGG
TAAATGGCCCGCCTGGCATTATGCCCAGTACATGACCTTATGGGACTTTCCTACTTGGCAGTACATCTAC
GTATTAGTCATCGCTATTACCATGGTGATGCGGTTTTGGCAGTACATCAATGGGCGTGGATAGCGGTTTG
ACTCACGGGGATTTCCAAGTCTCCACCCCATTGACGTCAATGGGAGTTTGTTTTGGCACCAAAATCAACG
GGACTTTCCAAAATGTCGTAACAACTCCGCCCCATTGACGCAAATGGGCGGTAGGCGTGTACGGTGGGAG
GTCTATATAAGCAGAGCTGGTTTAGTGAACCGTCAGATCCGCTAGCGCTACCGGACTCAGATCTCGAGCT
CAAGCTTCGAATTCTTTCGAG
[1425 nt withheld, positions 2892-4316]
ACGGTACCGCGGGCCCGGGATCCACCGGTCGCCACCATGGTGAGCAAGGGCGAGGAGCTGTTCACCGGGG
TGGTGCCCATCCTGGTCGAGCTGGACGGCGACGTAAACGGCCACAAGTTCAGCGTGTCCGGCGAGGGCGA
GGGCGATGCCACCTACGGCAAGCTGACCCTGAAGTTCATCTGCACCACCGGCAAGCTGCCCGTGCCCTGG
CCCACCCTCGTGACCACCCTGACCTACGGCGTGCAGTGCTTCAGCCGCTACCCCGACCACATGAAGCAGC
ACGACTTCTTCAAGTCCGCCATGCCCGAAGGCTACGTCCAGGAGCGCACCATCTTCTTCAAGGACGACGG
CAACTACAAGACCCGCGCCGAGGTGAAGTTCGAGGGCGACACCCTGGTGAACCGCATCGAGCTGAAGGGC
ATCGACTTCAAGGAGGACGGCAACATCCTGGGGCACAAGCTGGAGTACAACTACAACAGCCACAACGTCT
ATATCATGGCCGACAAGCAGAAGAACGGCATCAAGGTGAACTTCAAGATCCGCCACAACATCGAGGACGG
CAGCGTGCAGCTCGCCGACCACTACCAGCAGAACACCCCCATCGGCGACGGCCCCGTGCTGCTGCCCGAC
AACCACTACCTGAGCACCCAGTCCAAGCTGAGCAAAGACCCCAACGAGAAGCGCGATCACATGGTCCTGC
TGGAGTTCGTGACCGCCGCCGGGATCACTCTCGGCATGGACGAGCTGTACAAGTAAAGCGGCCGCGGATC
CCGCCCCTCTCCCTCCCCCCCCCCTAACGTTACTGGCCGAAGCCGCTTGGAATAAGGCCGGTGTGCGTTT
GTCTATATGTTATTTTCCACCATATTGCCGTCTTTTGGCAATGTGAGGGCCCGGAAACCTGGCCCTGTCT
TCTTGACGAGCATTCCTAGGGGTCTTTCCCCTCTCGCCAAAGGAATGCAAGGTCTGTTGAATGTCGTGAA
GGAAGCAGTTCCTCTGGAAGCTTCTTGAAGACAAACAACGTCTGTAGCGACCCTTTGCAGGCAGCGGAAC
CCCCCACCTGGCGACAGGTGCCTCTGCGGCCAAAAGCCACGTGTATAAGATACACCTGCAAAGGCGGCAC
AACCCCAGTGCCACGTTGTGAGTTGGATAGTTGTGGAAAGAGTCAAATGGCTCTCCTCAAGCGTATTCAA
CAAGGGGCTGAAGGATGCCCAGAAGGTACCCCATTGTATGGGATCTGATCTGGGGCCTCGGTGCACATGC
TTTACATGTGTTTAGTCGAGGTTAAAAAAACGTCTAGGCCCCCCGAACCACGGGGACGTGGTTTTCCTTT
GAAAAACACGATGATAAGCTTGCCACAACCCACAAGGAGACGACCTTCCATGACCGAGTACAAGCCCACG
GTGCGCCTCGCCACCCGCGACGACGTCCCCCGGGCCGTACGCACCCTCGCCGCCGCGTTCGCCGACTACC
CCGCCACGCGCCACACCGTCGACCCGGACCGCCACATCGAGCGGGTCACCGAGCTGCAAGAACTCTTCCT
CACGCGCGTCGGGCTCGACATCGGCAAGGTGTGGGTCGCGGACGACGGCGCCGCGGTGGCGGTCTGGACC
ACGCCGGAGAGCGTCGAAGCGGGGGCGGTGTTCGCCGAGATCGGCCCGCGCATGGCCGAGTTGAGCGGTT
CCCGGCTGGCCGCGCAGCAACAGATGGAAGGCCTCCTGGCGCCGCACCGGCCCAAGGAGCCCGCGTGGTT
CCTGGCCACCGTCGGCGTCTCGCCCGACCACCAGGGCAAGGGTCTGGGCAGCGCCGTCGTGCTCCCCGGA
GTGGAGGCGGCCGAGCGCGCCGGGGTGCCCGCCTTCCTGGAGACCTCCGCGCCCCGCAACCTCCCCTTCT
ACGAGCGGCTCGGCTTCACCGTCACCGCCGACGTCGAGGTGCCCGAAGGACCGCGCACCTGGTGCATGAC
CCGCAAGCCCGGTGCCTAGACGCGTCTGGAACAATCAACCTCTGGATTACAAAATTTGTGAAAGATTGAC
TGGTATTCTTAACTATGTTGCTCCTTTTACGCTATGTGGATACGCTGCTTTAATGCCTTTGTATCATGCT
ATTGCTTCCCGTATGGCTTTCATTTTCTCCTCCTTGTATAAATCCTGGTTGCTGTCTCTTTATGAGGAGT
TGTGGCCCGTTGTCAGGCAACGTGGCGTGGTGTGCACTGTGTTTGCTGACGCAACCCCCACTGGTTGGGG
CATTGCCACCACCTGTCAGCTCCTTTCCGGGACTTTCGCTTTCCCCCTCCCTATTGCCACGGCGGAACTC
ATCGCCGCCTGCCTTGCCCGCTGCTGGACAGGGGCTCGGCTGTTGGGCACTGACAATTCCGTGGTGTTGT
CGGGGAAGCTGACGTCCTTTCCATGGCTGCTCGCCTGTGTTGCCACCTGGATTCTGCGCGGGACGTCCTT
CTGCTACGTCCCTTCGGCCCTCAATCCAGCGGACCTTCCTTCCCGCGGCCTGCTGCCGGCTCTGCGGCCT
CTTCCGCGTCTTCGCCTTCGCCCTCAGACGAGTCGGATCTCCCTTTGGGCCGCCTCCCCGCCTGGAATTA
ATTCTGCAGTCGAGACCTAGAAAAACATGGAGCAATCACAAGTAGCAATACAGCAGCTACCAATGCTGAT
TGTGCCTGGCTAGAAGCACAAGAGGAGGAGGAGGTGGGTTTTCCAGTCACACCTCAGGTACCTTTAAGAC
CAATGACTTACAAGGCAGCTGTAGATCTTAGCCACTTTTTAAAAGAAAAGAGGGGACTGGAAGGGCTAAT
TCACTCCCAACGAAGACAAGATATCCTTGATCTGTGGATCTACCACACACAAGGCTACTTCCCTGATTAG
CAGAACTACACACCAGGGCCAGGGGTCAGATATCCACTGACCTTTGGATGGTGCTACAAGCTAGTACCAG
TTGAGCCAGATAAGGTAGAAGAGGCCAATAAAGGAGAGAACACCAGCTTGTTACACCCTGTGAGCCTGCA
TGGGATGGATGACCCGGAGAGAGAAGTGTTAGAGTGGAGGTTTGACAGCCGCCTAGCATTTCATCACGTG
GCCCGAGAGCTGCATCCGGAGTACTTCAAGAACTGCTGATATCGAGCTTGCTACAAGGGACTTTCCGCTG
GGGACTTTCCAGGGAGGCGTGGCCTGGGCGGGACTGGGGAGTGGCGAGCCCTCAGATCCTGCATATAAGC
AGCTGCTTTTTGCCTGTACTGGGTCTCTCTGGTTAGACCAGATCTGAGCCTGGGAGCTCTCTGGCTAACT
AGGGAACCCACTGCTTAAGCCTCAATAAAGCTTGCCTTGAGTGCTTCAAGTAGTGTGTGCCCGTCTGTTG
TGTGACTCTGGTAACTAGAGATCCCTCAGACCCTTTTAGTCAGTGTGGAAAATCTCTAGCAGTAGTAGTT
CATGTCATCTTATTATTCAGTATTTATAACTTGCAAAGAAATGAATATCAGAGAGTGAGAGGCCTTGACA
TTGCTAGCGTTTACCGTCGACCTCTAGCTAGAGCTTGGCGTAATCATGGTCATAGCTGTTTCCTGTGTGA
AATTGTTATCCGCTCACAATTCCACACAACATACGAGCCGGAAGCATAAAGTGTAAAGCCTGGGGTGCCT
AATGAGTGAGCTAACTCACATTAATTGCGTTGCGCTCACTGCCCGCTTTCCAGTCGGGAAACCTGTCGTG
CCAGCTGCATTAATGAATCGGCCAACGCGCGGGGAGAGGCGGTTTGCGTATTGGGCGCTCTTCCGCTTCC
TCGCTCACTGACTCGCTGCGCTCGGTCGTTCGGCTGCGGCGAGCGGTATCAGCTCACTCAAAGGCGGTAA
TACGGTTATCCACAGAATCAGGGGATAACGCAGGAAAGAACATGTGAGCAAAAGGCCAGCAAAAGGCCAG
GAACCGTAAAAAGGCCGCGTTGCTGGCGTTTTTCCATAGGCTCCGCCCCCCTGACGAGCATCACAAAAAT
CGACGCTCAAGTCAGAGGTGGCGAAACCCGACAGGACTATAAAGATACCAGGCGTTTCCCCCTGGAAGCT
CCCTCGTGCGCTCTCCTGTTCCGACCCTGCCGCTTACCGGATACCTGTCCGCCTTTCTCCCTTCGGGAAG
CGTGGCGCTTTCTCATAGCTCACGCTGTAGGTATCTCAGTTCGGTGTAGGTCGTTCGCTCCAAGCTGGGC
TGTGTGCACGAACCCCCCGTTCAGCCCGACCGCTGCGCCTTATCCGGTAACTATCGTCTTGAGTCCAACC
CGGTAAGACACGACTTATCGCCACTGGCAGCAGCCACTGGTAACAGGATTAGCAGAGCGAGGTATGTAGG
CGGTGCTACAGAGTTCTTGAAGTGGTGGCCTAACTACGGCTACACTAGAAGAACAGTATTTGGTATCTGC
GCTCTGCTGAAGCCAGTTACCTTCGGAAAAAGAGTTGGTAGCTCTTGATCCGGCAAACAAACCACCGCTG
GTAGCGGTGGTTTTTTTGTTTGCAAGCAGCAGATTACGCGCAGAAAAAAAGGATCTCAAGAAGATCCTTT
GATCTTTTCTACGGGGTCTGACGCTCAGTGGAACGAAAACTCACGTTAAGGGATTTTGGTCATGAGATTA
TCAAAAAGGATCTTCACCTAGATCCTTTTAAATTAAAAATGAAGTTTTAAATCAATCTAAAGTATATATG
AGTAAACTTGGTCTGACAGTTACCAATGCTTAATCAGTGAGGCACCTATCTCAGCGATCTGTCTATTTCG
TTCATCCATAGTTGCCTGACTCCCCGTCGTGTAGATAACTACGATACGGGAGGGCTTACCATCTGGCCCC
AGTGCTGCAATGATACCGCGAGACCCACGCTCACCGGCTCCAGATTTATCAGCAATAAACCAGCCAGCCG
GAAGGGCCGAGCGCAGAAGTGGTCCTGCAACTTTATCCGCCTCCATCCAGTCTATTAATTGTTGCCGGGA
AGCTAGAGTAAGTAGTTCGCCAGTTAATAGTTTGCGCAACGTTGTTGCCATTGCTACAGGCATCGTGGTG
TCACGCTCGTCGTTTGGTATGGCTTCATTCAGCTCCGGTTCCCAACGATCAAGGCGAGTTACATGATCCC
CCATGTTGTGCAAAAAAGCGGTTAGCTCCTTCGGTCCTCCGATCGTTGTCAGAAGTAAGTTGGCCGCAGT
GTTATCACTCATGGTTATGGCAGCACTGCATAATTCTCTTACTGTCATGCCATCCGTAAGATGCTTTTCT
GTGACTGGTGAGTACTCAACCAAGTCATTCTGAGAATAGTGTATGCGGCGACCGAGTTGCTCTTGCCCGG
CGTCAATACGGGATAATACCGCGCCACATAGCAGAACTTTAAAAGTGCTCATCATTGGAAAACGTTCTTC
GGGGCGAAAACTCTCAAGGATCTTACCGCTGTTGAGATCCAGTTCGATGTAACCCACTCGTGCACCCAAC
TGATCTTCAGCATCTTTTACTTTCACCAGCGTTTCTGGGTGAGCAAAAACAGGAAGGCAAAATGCCGCAA
AAAAGGGAATAAGGGCGACACGGAAATGTTGAATACTCATACTCTTCCTTTTTCAATATTATTGAAGCAT
TTATCAGGGTTATTGTCTCATGAGCGGATACATATTTGAATGTATTTAGAAAAATAAACAAATAGGGGTT
CCGCGCACATTTCCCCGAAAAGTGCCACCTGACGTCGACGGATCGGGAGATCAACTTGTTTATTGCAGCT
TATAATGGTTACAAATAAAGCAATAGCATCACAAATTTCACAAATAAAGCATTTTTTTCACTGCATTCTA
GTTGTGGTTTGTCCAAACTCATCAATGTATCTTATCATGTCTGGATCAACTGGATAACTCAAGCTAACCA
AAATCATCCCAAACTTCCCACCCCATACCCTATT
